Addgene plasmid #37281: ovoD1 D1B2R#225 (10 kb)
Depositing lab: Norbert Perrimon. Depositing organization: Harvard Medical School. Publication: Autosomal P[ovoD1] dominant female-sterile insertions in Drosophila and their use in generating germ-line chimeras. Chou TB, Noll E, Perrimon N. Development. 1993 Dec;119(4):1359-69. PubMed 8306893.
Backbone
  Vector backbone: pCaSpeR 2
  Backbone size w/o insert (bp): 7815
  Vector type: Insect Expression
Growth in bacteria
  Bacterial resistance: Ampicillin, 100 μg/mL
  Growth temperature: 37°C
  Growth strain: DH5alpha
  Copy number: Unknown
Gene/Insert
  Gene/Insert name: ovoD1 genomic DNA fragment
  Species: D. melanogaster (fly)
  Insert size (bp): 10000
  Cloning method: Unknown
  Sequencing primers: 5′ pCasper-F
Terms and licenses: Academic/Nonprofit Terms; Industry Terms: Not Available to Industry
Depositor comments: Perrimon Lab plasmid #24 Please see associated publication for cloning details
How to cite: ovoD1 D1B2R#225 (10 kb) was a gift from Norbert Perrimon (Addgene plasmid # 37281 ; http://n2t.net/addgene:37281 ; RRID:Addgene_37281)
