[The description below was written by a language model from this plasmid's Addgene catalogue record.]
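Description:
ovoD1 D1B2R#225 (10 kb) is a Drosophila transformation plasmid built on the pCaSpeR 2 backbone, listed at about 7.8 kb without insert and catalogued as an insect expression vector. pCaSpeR-family vectors are P-element transformation vectors: the cargo sits between P-element ends, so that it can be integrated into the fly genome when transposase is supplied, and transformants are generally identified by a mini-white eye-colour marker. The record itself provides no feature table, so these elements are inferred from the backbone name, not documented for this clone. In bacteria the plasmid is selected with ampicillin. The copy number is recorded as unknown and the origin of replication is not stated.

The insert is an approximately 10 kb genomic DNA fragment from Drosophila melanogaster carrying ovoD1, a dominant female-sterile allele of the ovo gene. No heterologous promoter, tag or reporter is listed. Because the insert is a genomic fragment, expression presumably depends on the gene's own regulatory sequences, but the record does not say so, and it defers cloning details to the associated publication.

According to that publication's title, the construct was used to create autosomal P[ovoD1] insertions for generating germ-line chimeras. In this approach, females carrying the dominant female-sterile transgene cannot produce eggs from germ cells that retain it. Only germ-line clones that have lost ovoD1 through mitotic recombination give rise to eggs. This allows the maternal or germ-line requirements of linked mutations to be studied.
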