>Addgene plasmid #37281 | ovoD1 D1B2R#225 (10 kb) | addgene partial sequence | sequence record 49434 | pCasper-F 5'-gggttttattaacttacat-3'
CCATTGGTCCGCCCCATTTCCACGCGCTTTTCGCGGAAACACTGAATTTTAGCAAGCAATTGAATGAAGT
TGATATCTCGATTCGAACGGTTGAAAGATTTCCAATTGAGTAAATCGATATGCCCCTCCTACCCTTCTCC
CATTTTATTCGGTATAGCCCCGAATTTTGGGAAGCAATAAAAACGAGACAAACAGGTGGGAAATCCTCGC
GGAATGCCTCTCGGAAAACTCATCGTTCACTGCCCCACACGCCTTTTCTCACCACCCCCTTTTCCATACA
CTGAGAGCAATCAAGTGAAAATCAAGAAAACGTTATTCCAACTAATTTTCAGTTAAACCGAAAGAAATCA
AGAATAGATGCGAATTTTTGTACATTTGCTGAGAGAAAAAAAATAAGTATTGTAATATTTAATGAATCCA
AAACCAAACTCCNAAATATACTATTTTATATACCAAACAACAAATGGATAAAAAAAAATAA
