>Addgene plasmid #37281 | ovoD1 D1B2R#225 (10 kb) | addgene partial sequence | sequence record 50461 | miniwhite-R 5'-AAGAGATAGCGGACGCAGCG-3'
GAGAAGGAGGCAAACAGCGCTGACTTTGAGTGGAATGTCATTTTGAGTGAGAGGTAATCGAAAGAACCTG
GTACATCAAATACCCTTGGATCGAAGTAAATTTAAAACTGATCAGATAAGTTCAATGATATCCAGTGCAG
TAAAAAAAAAAAATGTTTTTTTTATCTACTTTCCGCAAAAATGGGTTTTATTAACTTACATACATACTAG
AATTCGATAACCAGTTGATGATACCATTGGTCCGCCCCATTTCCACGCGCTTTTCGCGGAAACACTGAAT
TTTAGCAAGCAATTGAATGAAGTTGATATCTCGATTCGAACGGTTGAAAGATTTCCAATTGAGTAAATCG
ATATGCCCCTCCTACCCTTCTCCCATTTTATTCGGTATAGCCCCGAATTTTGGGAAGCAATAAAAACGAG
ACAAACAGGTGGGAAATCCTCGCGGAATGCCTCTCGGAAAACTCATCGTTCACTGCCCCACACGCCTTTT
CTCACCACCCCCTTTTCCATACACTGAGAGCAATCAAGTGAAAATCAAGAAAACGTTATTCCAACTAATT
TTCAGTTAAACCGAAAGAAATCAAGAATAGATGCGAATTTTTGTACATTTGCTGAGAGAAAAAAAATAAG
TATTGTAATATTTAATGAATCCAAAACCAAACTCCAAAATATACTATTTTATATACCAAACAACAAATGG
ATAAAAAAAAATAAAAACGAACGATGATTAACAAAAACCCAACAACTTTGCACCACAACAACAACAACCA
ACTAAATTTTTAAAAATTTAATCTCAACGACTGCGCACACAACAACAA
