>Addgene plasmid #37281 | ovoD1 D1B2R#225 (10 kb) | addgene partial sequence | sequence record 51433 | pCasper-R 5'-GTCGGCAAGAGACATCCACT-3'
ATAGTATTCTGAGTGTCGTATTGAGTCTGAGTGAGACAGCGATATGATTGTTGATTAACCCTTAGCATGT
CCGTGGGGTTTGAATTAACTCATAATATTAATTAGACGAAATTATTTTTAAAGTTTTATTTTTAATAATT
TGCGAGTACGCAAAGCTTGGCTGCAGGTCGACTCTAGAGGATCCCCGGGCGAGCTCGAATTAGGCCTTCT
AGACCGCGGCCGGCCGCAGATCTATATACGTTATAGCCCAGTGCTAATATATTGAAAATTAAGTGTTCAA
AGATTTTATCTAATTTTTAGACAGATGTATGTTTGTACAAAATATTTTTTAAATTCGCATATGTGCAAAT
GTTTTGAGTTTGTGCATGTGTGTGCGCAATAAGACAGTTAGAATTTATGCGACGTCGACTGCAACAGTTG
GCCATGACCAACAGAGCGAGATGGCGAATGCGTGATCGGCATTTGTAATTGCACACACTCCTGTAATTGC
ACAAACAACACATGCATGCACATACAAATATACAAATGCAATTACACACTCGCAAAGGGCCAAGAAAAAC
ACGCACACCCACGCCACAAAGCAAAAACATACATATATATACACACACACACACACACTACTCACTCACT
TCGACAAAAAGCCTTGATCTTGATCGAAGTAACAACTTACAGTAACAGTGTTGTTGGTTTTCTTGCTTGC
CTTTTTCGCTGCACTTGTTTTGTTTTAAAGCCAAGACGGCTTTTTCAGCGGCTAACCTTGTCTTTGCCCG
TTTTGTCTTTGCACTTGCACTTGCAATTG
